>Addgene plasmid #183986 | HT-mGold | addgene full sequence | sequence record 362759 | Addgene NGS Result
ATTACCGCCATGCATTAGTTATTAATAGTAATCAATTACGGGGTCATTAGTTCATAGCCCATATATGGAG
TTCCGCGTTACATAACTTACGGTAAATGGCCCGCCTGGCTGACCGCCCAACGACCCCCGCCCATTGACGT
CAATAATGACGTATGTTCCCATAGTAACGCCAATAGGGACTTTCCATTGACGTCAATGGGTGGAGTATTT
ACGGTAAACTGCCCACTTGGCAGTACATCAAGTGTATCATATGCCAAGTACGCCCCCTATTGACGTCAAT
GACGGTAAATGGCCCGCCTGGCATTATGCCCAGTACATGACCTTATGGGACTTTCCTACTTGGCAGTACA
TCTACGTATTAGTCATCGCTATTACCATGGTGATGCGGTTTTGGCAGTACATCAATGGGCGTGGATAGCG
GTTTGACTCACGGGGATTTCCAAGTCTCCACCCCATTGACGTCAATGGGAGTTTGTTTTGGCACCAAAAT
CAACGGGACTTTCCAAAATGTCGTAACAACTCCGCCCCATTGACGCAAATGGGCGGTAGGCGTGTACGGT
GGGAGGTCTATATAAGCAGAGCTGGTTTAGTGAACCGTCAGATCCGCTAGCGCTACCGGACTCAGATCTC
GAGACCGCCATGGAAATCGGTACTGGCTTTCCATTCGACCCCCATTATGTGGAAGTCCTGGGCGAGCGCA
TGCACTACGTCGATGTTGGTCCGCGCGATGGCACCCCTGTGCTGTTCCTGCACGGTAACCCGACCTCCTC
CTACGTGTGGCGCAACATCATCCCGCATGTTGCACCGACCCATCGCTGCATTGCTCCAGACCTGATCGGT
ATGGGCAAATCCGACAAACCAGACCTGGGTTATTTCTTCGACGACCACGTCCGCTTCATGGATGCCTTCA
TCGAAGCCCTGGGTCTGGAAGAGGTCGTCCTGGTCATTCACGACTGGGGCTCCGCTCTGGGTTTCCACTG
GGCCAAGCGCAATCCAGAGCGCGTCAAAGGTATTGCATTTATGGAGTTCATCCGCCCTATCCCGACCTGG
GACGAATGGCCAGAATTTGCCCGCGAGACCTTCCAGGCCTTCCGCACCACCGACGTCGGCCGCAAGCTGA
TCATCGATCAGAACGTTTTTATCGAGGGTACGCTGCCGATGGGTGTCGTCCGCCCGCTGACTGAAGTCGA
GATGGACCATTACCGCGAGCCGTTCCTGAATCCTGTTGACCGCGAGCCACTGTGGCGCTTCCCAAACGAG
CTGCCAATCGCCGGTGAGCCAGCGAACATCGTCGCGCTGGTCGAAGAATACATGGACTGGCTGCACCAGT
CCCCTGTCCCGAAGCTGCTGTTCTGGGGCACCCCAGGCGTTCTGATCCCACCGGCCGAAGCCGCTCGCCT
GGCCAAAAGCCTGCCTAACTGCAAGGCTGTGGACATCGGCCCGGGTCTGAATCTGCTGCAAGAAGACAAC
CCGGACCTGATCGGCAGCGAGATCGCGCGCTGGCTGTCCACGCTCGAGATTTCCGGCGTGAGCAAGGGCG
AGGAGCTGTTCACCGGGGTGGTGCCCATCCTGGTCGAGCTGGACGGCGACGTAAACGGCCACAAGTTCAG
CGTGTCCGGCGAGGGCGAGGGCGATGCCACCTACGGCAAGCTGACCCTGAAGTTCATCTGCACCACCGGC
AAGCTGCCCGTGCCCTGGCCCACCCTCGTGACCAGCCTGGGCTACGGCCTGCAGTGCTTCGCCCGCTACC
CCGACCACATGAAGCAGCACGACTTCTTCAAGTCCGCCATGCCCGAAGGCTACGTCCAGGAGCGCACCAT
CTTCTTCAAGGACGACGGCAACTACAAGACCCGCGCCGAGGTGAAGTTCGAGGGCGACACCCTGGTGAAC
CGCATCGAGCTGAAGGGCATCGACTTCAAGGAGGACGGCAACATCCTGGGGCACAAGCTGGAGTACAACT
ACAACAGCCACAACGTCTATATCACCGCCGACAAGCAGAAGAACGGCATCAAGGCCAACTTCAAGATCCG
CCACAACATCGAGGACGGCGGCGTGCAGCTCGCCGACCACTACCAGCAGAACACCCCCATCGGCGACGGC
CCCGTGCTGCTGCCCGACAACCACTACCTGAGCTACCAGTCCAAGCTGAGCAAAGACCCCAACGAGAAGC
GCGATCACATGGTCCTGCTGGAGTTCGTGACCGCCGCCGGGATCACTCTCGGCATGGACGAGCTGTACAA
GTAAAGCGGCCGCGACTCTAGATCATAATCAGCCATACCACATTTGTAGAGGTTTTACTTGCTTTAAAAA
ACCTCCCACACCTCCCCCTGAACCTGAAACATAAAATGAATGCAATTGTTGTTGTTAACTTGTTTATTGC
AGCTTATAATGGTTACAAATAAAGCAATAGCATCACAAATTTCACAAATAAAGCATTTTTTTCACTGCAT
TCTAGTTGTGGTTTGTCCAAACTCATCAATGTATCTTAAGGCGTAAATTGTAAGCGTTAATATTTTGTTA
AAATTCGCGTTAAATTTTTGTTAAATCAGCTCATTTTTTAACCAATAGGCCGAAATCGGCAAAATCCCTT
ATAAATCAAAAGAATAGACCGAGATAGGGT
[37 nt withheld, positions 2621-2657]
AAAGAACGTGGACTCCAACGTCAAAGG
[49 nt withheld, positions 2685-2733]
T
[91 nt withheld, positions 2735-2825]
G
[124 nt withheld, positions 2827-2950]
CAGGTGGCACTTTTCGGGGAAATGTGCGCGGAACCCCTATTTGTTTATTTTTCTAAATACATTCAAATAT
GTATCCGCTCATGAGACAATAACCCTGATAAATGCTTCAATAATATTGAAAAAGGAAGAGTCCTGAGGCG
GAAAGAACCAGCTGTGGAATGTGTGTCAGTTAGGGTGTGGAAAGTCCCCAGGCTCCCCAGCAGGCAGAAG
TATGCAAAGCATGCATCTCAATTAGTCAGCAACCAGGTGTGGAAAGTCCCCAGGCTCCCCAGCAGGCAGA
AGTATGCAAAGCATGCATCTCAATTAGTCAGCAACCATAGTCCCGCCCCTAACTCCGCCCATCCCGCCCC
TAACTCCGCCCAGTTCCGCCCATTCTCCGCCCCATGGCTGACTAATTTTTTTTATTTATGCAGAGGCCGA
GGCCGCCTCGGCCTCTGAGCTATTCCAGAAGTAGTGAGGAGGCTTTTTTGGAGGCCTAGGCTTTTGCAAA
GATCGATCAAGAGACAGGATGAGGATCGTTTCGCATGATTGAACAAGATGGATTGCACGCAGGTTCTCCG
GCCGCTTGGGTGGAGAGGCTATTCGGCTATGACTGGGCACAACAGACAATCGGCTGCTCTGATGCCGCCG
TGTTCCGGCTGTCAGCGCAGGGGCGCCCGGTTCTTTTTGTCAAGACCGACCTGTCCGGTGCCCTGAATGA
ACTGCAAGACGAGGCAGCGCGGCTATCGTGGCTGGCCACGACGGGCGTTCCTTGCGCAGCTGTGCTCGAC
GTTGTCACTGAAGCGGGAAGGGACTGGCTGCTATTGGGCGAAGTGCCGGGGCAGGATCTCCTGTCATCTC
ACCTTGCTCCTGCCGAGAAAGTATCCATCATGGCTGATGCAATGCGGCGGCTGCATACGCTTGATCCGGC
TACCTGCCCATTCGACCACCAAGCGAAACATCGCATCGAGCGAGCACGTACTCGGATGGAAGCCGGTCTT
GTCGATCAGGATGATCTGGACGAAGAGCATCAGGGGCTCGCGCCAGCCGAACTGTTCGCCAGGCTCAAGG
CGAGCATGCCCGACGGCGAGGATCTCGTCGTGACCCATGGCGATGCCTGCTTGCCGAATATCATGGTGGA
AAATGGCCGCTTTTCTGGATTCATCGACTGTGGCCGGCTGGGTGTGGCGGACCGCTATCAGGACATAGCG
TTGGCTACCCGTGATATTGCTGAAGAGCTTGGCGGCGAATGGGCTGACCGCTTCCTCGTGCTTTACGGTA
TCGCCGCTCCCGATTCGCAGCGCATCGCCTTCTATCGCCTTCTTGACGAGTTCTTCTGAGCGGGACTCTG
GGGTTCGAAATGACCGACCAAGCGACGCCCAACCTGCCATCACGAGATTTCGATTCCACCGCCGCCTTCT
ATGAAAGGTTGGGCTTCGGAATCGTTTTCCGGGACGCCGGCTGGATGATCCTCCAGCGCGGGGATCTCAT
GCTGGAGTTCTTCGCCCACCCTAGGGGGAGGCTAACTGAAACACGGAAGGAGACAATACCGGAAGGAACC
CGCGCTATGACGGCAATAAAAAGACAGAATAAAACGCACGGTGTTGGGTCGTTTGTTCATAAACGCGGGG
TTCGGTCCCAGGGCTGGCACTCTGTCGATACCCCACCGAGACCCCATTGGGGCCAATACGCCCGCGTTTC
TTCCTTTTCCCCACCCCACCCCCCAAGTTCGGGTGAAGGCCCAGGGCTCGCAGCCAACGTCGGGGCGGCA
GGCCCTGCCATAGCCTCAGGTTACTCATATATACTTTAGATTGATTTAAAACTTCATTTTTAATTTAAAA
GGATCTAGGTGAAGATCCTTTTTGATAATCTCATGACCAAAATCCCTTAACGTGAGTTTTCGTTCCACTG
AGCGTCAGACCCCGTAGAAAAGATCAAAGGATCTTCTTGAGATCCTTTTTTTCTGCGCGTAATCTGCTGC
TTGCAAACAAAAAAACCACCGCTACCAGCGGTGGTTTGTTTGCCGGATCAAGAGCTACCAACTCTTTTTC
CGAAGGTAACTGGCTTCAGCAGAGCGCAGATACCAAATACTGTTCTTCTAGTGTAGCCGTAGTTAGGCCA
CCACTTCAAGAACTCTGTAGCACCGCCTACATACCTCGCTCTGCTAATCCTGTTACCAGTGGCTGCTGCC
AGTGGCGATAAGTCGTGTCTTACCGGGTTGGACTCAAGACGATAGTTACCGGATAAGGCGCAGCGGTCGG
GCTGAACGGGGGGTTCGTGCACACAGCCCAGCTTGGAGCGAACGACCTACACCGAACTGAGATACCTACA
GCGTGAGCTATGAGAAAGCGCCACGCTTCCCGAAGGGAGAAAGGCGGACAGGTATCCGGTAAGCGGCAGG
GTCGGAACAGGAGAGCGCACGAGGGAGCTTCCAGGGGGAAACGCCTGGTATCTTTATAGTCCTGTCGGGT
TTCGCCACCTCTGACTTGAGCGTCGATTTTTGTGATGCTCGTCAGGGGGGCGGAGCCTATGGAAAAACGC
CAGCAACGCGGCCTTTTTACGGTTCCTGGCCTTTTGCTGGCCTTTTGCTCACATGTTCTTTCCTGCGTTA
TCCCCTGATTCTGTGGATAACCGT
Features (pLannotate 1.2.2; 15 found; start..end, strand, type, name):
     76..379     +  enhancer       CMV enhancer: human cytomegalovirus immediate early enhancer
    380..583     +  promoter       CMV promoter: human cytomegalovirus (CMV) immediate early promoter
    606..633     +  misc_feature   MCS (fragment): multiple cloning site
    643..1527    +  CDS            HaloTag®: modified bacterial dehalogenase that forms covalent bonds with chloroalkane derivatives
   1528..2244    +  CDS            mGold: photostable derivative of mVenus (Lee et al., 2020) mammalian codon-optimized
   2261..2344    +  CDS            large T antigen (fragment): large T antigen from SV40 (simian virus 40)
   2367..2488    +  polyA_signal   SV40 poly(A) signal: SV40 polyadenylation signal
   2522..2950    -  rep_origin     f1 ori (sequence partly withheld): f1 bacteriophage origin of replication; arrow indicates direction of (+) strand synthesis
   2977..3081    +  promoter       AmpR promoter: bla
   3083..3440    +  promoter       SV40 promoter: SV40 enhancer and early promoter
   3475..4269    +  CDS            NeoR/KanR: aminoglycoside phosphotransferase from Tn5; aph(3')-II (or nptII); confers resistance to neomycin, kanamycin, and G418 (Geneticin®)
   4290..4442    +  CDS            ble (fragment): BLE_KLEPN - Experimental evidence at protein level: Swiss-Prot protein existence level 1. Binding protein with a strong affinity to the bleomycin family of antibiotics. Binds to CL990; an antimitotic-antibiotic compound. From Klebsiella pneumoniae.
   4501..4548    +  polyA_signal   HSV TK poly(A) signal: herpes simplex virus thymidine kinase polyadenylation signal (Cole and Stacy, 1985)
   4639..4655    -  polyA_signal   bGH poly(A) signal (fragment): bovine growth hormone polyadenylation signal
   4877..5465    +  rep_origin     ori: high-copy-number ColE1/pMB1/pBR322/pUC origin of replication
