[The description below was written by a language model from this plasmid's Addgene catalogue record and pLannotate feature annotations shown in this document.]
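Description:
HT-mGold is a 5,564 nt mammalian expression plasmid built on a pCMV backbone that drives production of a fluorescent HaloTag7 fusion protein without any targeting sequence, so the protein is distributed throughout the whole cell. In bacteria it is maintained at high copy from a ColE1/pUC-type origin and selected with kanamycin. The resistance cassette is the dual-purpose NeoR/KanR gene (Tn5 aminoglycoside phosphotransferase), placed behind tandem bacterial (AmpR/bla) and SV40 early promoters and terminated by an HSV TK polyadenylation signal. The same gene can therefore in principle support G418 selection in mammalian cells. An f1 origin is also present. The short annotated fragments of a ble gene and a bGH poly(A) signal appear to be backbone remnants rather than functional elements.

The payload is a synthetic 1,602 bp open reading frame assembled by Gibson cloning, in which HaloTag is fused directly at its C terminus to mGold, a photostable, mammalian codon-optimized derivative of the yellow fluorescent protein mVenus. Transcription comes from the human cytomegalovirus immediate-early enhancer and promoter and ends at an SV40 polyadenylation signal; the small SV40 large T antigen fragment annotated just upstream of that signal lies after the fusion coding sequence. HaloTag is a modified bacterial dehalogenase that bonds covalently to chloroalkane ligands, so it can anchor synthetic probes inside cells, while mGold reports expression and localization of the fusion. The associated publication describes a locally activatable sensor for quantifying glutathione in organelles, which suggests that this untargeted version serves as the whole-cell counterpart to organelle-targeted HaloTag constructs, although the record itself does not spell out that role.
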