Addgene plasmid #183986: HT-mGold
Purpose: Expresses fluorescent HaloTag7 fusion protein in mammalian cells in the whole cell.
Depositing lab: Pablo Rivera-Fuentes. Publication: A locally activatable sensor for robust quantification of organellar glutathione. Emmert S, Quargnali G, Thallmair S, Rivera-Fuentes P. Nat Chem. 2023 Oct;15(10):1415-1421. doi: 10.1038/s41557-023-01249-3. Epub 2023 Jun 15. PubMed 37322101.
Backbone
  Vector backbone: pCMV
  Vector type: Mammalian Expression
Growth in bacteria
  Bacterial resistance: Kanamycin, 50 μg/mL
  Growth temperature: 37°C
  Growth strain: DH5alpha
  Copy number: High Copy
Gene/Insert
  Gene/Insert name: HaloTag-mGold
  Species: Synthetic
  Insert size (bp): 1602
  Tag / fusion protein: HaloTag, mGold (C terminal on insert)
  Cloning method: Gibson Cloning
Terms and licenses: Academic/Nonprofit Terms; Industry Terms: Not Available to Industry
How to cite: HT-mGold was a gift from Pablo Rivera-Fuentes (Addgene plasmid # 183986 ; http://n2t.net/addgene:183986 ; RRID:Addgene_183986)
